Addgene plasmid #124898: pBabe-Flag-Daxx-Puro
Purpose: Express Flag-Daxx in mamalian cells
Depositing lab: Xiaolu Yang. Depositing organization: University of Pennsylvania. Publication: Phosphorylation of Daxx by ATM contributes to DNA damage-induced p53 activation. Tang J, Agrawal T, Cheng Q, Qu L, Brewer MD, Chen J, Yang X. PLoS One. 2013;8(2):e55813. doi: 10.1371/journal.pone.0055813. Epub 2013 Feb 6. PubMed 23405218.
Backbone
  Vector backbone: pBabe-puro
  Vector type: Mammalian Expression, Retroviral
  Selectable markers: Puromycin
Growth in bacteria
  Bacterial resistance: Ampicillin, 100 μg/mL
  Growth temperature: 37°C
  Growth strain: NEB Stable
  Copy number: Unknown
Gene/Insert
  Gene/Insert name: Death domain-associated protein 6
  Insert size (bp): 2358
  Entrez Gene: DAXX (a.k.a. BING2, DAP6, EAP1, SMIM40)
  Tag / fusion protein: Flag (N terminal on insert)
  Cloning method: Unknown
  Sequencing primers: 5′ pBabe 5'; 3′ pBabe 3'
Terms and licenses: Academic/Nonprofit Terms; Industry Terms: Not Available to Industry
How to cite: pBabe-Flag-Daxx-Puro was a gift from Xiaolu Yang (Addgene plasmid # 124898)
