[The description below was written by a language model from this plasmid's Addgene catalogue record and pLannotate feature annotations shown in this document.]
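Description:
pBabe-Flag-Daxx-Puro is a Moloney murine leukemia virus-based retroviral expression vector built on the pBabe-puro backbone, designed to express N-terminally FLAG-tagged human DAXX (death domain-associated protein 6) in mammalian cells. In bacteria the 7.3 kb plasmid is maintained through a high-copy ColE1/pUC-type origin and selected with ampicillin via the β-lactamase gene and its native promoter. A short lacI fragment in the backbone appears to be a cloning remnant with no functional role.

The retroviral cassette is flanked by MMLV long terminal repeats. Downstream of the 5′ LTR lie a packaging signal (annotated as an MESV Ψ fragment) and a truncated gag segment lacking its start codon, which together promote efficient encapsidation of the genomic RNA when the plasmid is introduced into a packaging cell line that supplies gag, pol and env in trans. No separate promoter is annotated upstream of the insert, so the FLAG-DAXX open reading frame is evidently transcribed from the 5′ LTR, as is usual for pBabe vectors. The catalogue lists the insert as 2,358 bp, whereas the annotated DAXX match spans about 2.2 kb beginning shortly after the FLAG tag. Following the insert, an SV40 enhancer/early promoter drives puromycin N-acetyltransferase, allowing selection of transduced or transfected cells. The short fragment labelled as a ΔU3 3′ LTR sits directly beside a full-length LTR annotation, so it probably reflects overlapping homology rather than a self-inactivating design.

The construct is suited to transient expression or to generating stable cell populations expressing epitope-tagged DAXX, a transcriptional corepressor associated with PML nuclear bodies. The associated publication concerns ATM-dependent DAXX phosphorylation and p53 activation after DNA damage.
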