Features (pLannotate 1.2.2; 13 found; start..end, strand, type, name):
      1..470     +  LTR            LTR: long terminal repeat from Moloney murine leukemia virus
    594..868     +  misc_feature   MESV Ψ (fragment): packaging signal of murine embryonic stem cell virus
    935..1351    +  CDS            gag (truncated): truncated Moloney murine leukemia virus (MMLV) gag gene lacking the start codon
   1398..1418    +  CDS            FLAG (fragment): FLAG® epitope tag, followed by an enterokinase cleavage site
   1479..3641    +  CDS            DAXX: DAXX_HUMAN - Also known as BING2, DAP6. Experimental evidence at protein level: Swiss-Prot protein existence level 1. Transcription corepressor known to repress transcriptional potential of several sumoylated transcription factors. Down-regulates basal and activated transcription. Its transcription repressor activity is modulated by recruiting it to subnuclear compartments like the nucleolus or PML/POD/ND10 nuclear bodies through interactions with MCSR1 and PML, respectively. Seems to regulate transcription in PML/POD/ND10 nuclear bodies together with PML and may influence TNFRSF6-dependent ap
   3661..3990    +  promoter       SV40 promoter: SV40 enhancer and early promoter
   4000..4599    +  CDS            PuroR: puromycin N-acetyltransferase; pac from Streptomyces alboniger; confers resistance to puromycin
   4698..4819    +  LTR            3' LTR (ΔU3) (fragment): self-inactivating 3' long terminal repeat (LTR) from Moloney murine leukemia virus
   4820..5289    +  LTR            LTR: long terminal repeat from Moloney murine leukemia virus
   5355..5407    -  CDS            lacI (fragment): lac repressor; lacI; The lac repressor binds to the lac operator to inhibit transcription in E. coli. This inhibition can be relieved by adding lactose or isopropyl-β-D-thiogalactopyranoside (IPTG).
   5590..6178    -  rep_origin     ori: high-copy-number ColE1/pMB1/pBR322/pUC origin of replication
   6338..7198    -  CDS            AmpR: β-lactamase; bla; confers resistance to ampicillin, carbenicillin, and related antibiotics
   7199..7303    -  promoter       AmpR promoter: bla
>Addgene plasmid #124898 | pBabe-Flag-Daxx-Puro | addgene full sequence | sequence record 244356 | Addgene NGS Result
CTGAATATGGGCCAAACAGGATATCTGTGGTAAGCAGTTCCTGCCCCGGCTCAGGGCCAAGAACAGATGG
AACAGCTGAATATGGGCCAAACAGGATATCTGTGGTAAGCAGTTCCTGCCCCGGCTCAGGGCCAAGAACA
GATGGTCCCCAGATGCGGTCCAGCCCTCAGCAGTTTCTAGAGAACCATCAGATGTTTCCAGGGTGCCCCA
AGGACCTGAAATGACCCTGTGCCTTATTTGAACTAACCAATCAGTTCGCTTCTCGCTTCTGTTCGCGCGC
TTCTGCTCCCCGAGCTCAATAAAAGAGCCCACAACCCCTCACTCGGGGCGCCAGTCCTCCGATTGACTGA
GTCGCCCGGGTACCCGTGTATCCAATAAACCCTCTTGCAGTTGCATCCGACTTGTGGTCTCGCTGTTCCT
TGGGAGGGTCTCCTCTGAGTGATTGACTACCCGTCAGCGGGGGTCTTTCATTTGGGGGCTCGTCCGGGAT
CGGGAGACCCCTGCCCAGGGACCACCGACCCACCACCGGGAGGCAAGCTGGCCAGCAACTTATCTGTGTC
TGTCCGATTGTCTAGTGTCTATGACTGATTTTATGCGCCTGCGTCGGTACTAGTTAGCTAACTAGCTCTG
TATCTGGCGGACCCGTGGTGGAACTGACGAGTTCTGAACACCCGGCCGCAACCCTGGGAGACGTCCCAGG
GACTTTGGGGGCCGTTTTTGTGGCCCGACCTGAGGAAGGGAGTCGATGTGGAATCCGACCCCGTCAGGAT
ATGTGGTTCTGGTAGGAGACGAGAACCTAAAACAGTTCCCGCCTCCGTCTGAATTTTTGCTTTCGGTTTG
GAACCGAAGCCGCGCGTCTTGTCTGCTGCAGCGCTGCAGCATCGTTCTGTGTTGTCTCTGTCTGACTGTG
TTTCTGTATTTGTCTGAAAATTAGGGCCAGACTGTTACCACTCCCTTAAGTTTGACCTTAGGTCACTGGA
AAGATGTCGAGCGGATCGCTCACAACCAGTCGGTAGATGTCAAGAAGAGACGTTGGGTTACCTTCTGCTC
TGCAGAATGGCCAACCTTTAACGTCGGATGGCCGCGAGACGGCACCTTTAACCGAGACCTCATCACCCAG
GTTAAGATCAAGGTCTTTTCACCTGGCCCGCATGGACACCCAGACCAGGTCCCCTACATCGTGACCTGGG
AAGCCTTGGCTTTTGACCCCCCTCCCTGGGTCAAGCCCTTTGTACACCCTAAGCCTCCGCCTCCTCTTCC
TCCATCCGCCCCGTCTCTCCCCCTTGAACCTCCTCGTTCGACCCCGCCTCGATCCTCCCTTTATCCAGCC
CTCACTCCTTCTCTAGGCGCCGGCCGGATCCCAGTGTGGTGGTACGTAGGAATTCGCCGCCATGGACTAC
AAGGACGACGATGACAAGGGATCCGCCACCGCTAACAGCATCATCGTGCTGGATGATGATGACGAAGATG
AAGCAGCTGCTCAGCCAGGGCCCTCCCACCCACTCCCCAATGCGGCCTCACCTGGGGCAGAAGCCCCTAG
CTCCTCTGAGCCTCATGGGGCCAGAGGAAGCAGTAGTTCGGGCGGCAAGAAATGCTACAAGCTGGAGAAT
GAGAAGCTGTTCGAAGAGTTCCTTGAACTTTGTAAGATGCAGACAGCAGACCACCCTGAGGTGGTCCCAT
TCCTCTATAACCGGCAGCAACGTGCCCACTCTCTGTTTTTGGCCTCGGCGGAGTTCTGCAACATCCTCTC
TAGGGTCCTGTCTCGGGCCCGGAGCCGGCCAGCCAAGCTCTATGTCTACATCAATGAGCTCTGCACTGTT
CTCAAGGCCCACTCAGCCAAAAAGAAGCTGAACTTGGCCCCTGCCGCCACCACCTCCAATGAGCCCTCTG
GGAATAACCCTCCCACACACCTCTCCTTGGACCCCACAAATGCTGAAAACACTGCCTCTCAGTCTCCAAG
GACCCGTGGTTCCCGGCGGCAGATCCAGCGTTTGGAGCAGCTGCTGGCGCTCTATGTGGCAGAGATCCGG
CGGCTGCAGGAAAAGGAGTTGGATCTCTCAGAATTGGATGACCCAGACTCCGCATACCTGCAGGAGGCAC
GGTTGAAGCGTAAGCTGATCCGCCTCTTTGGGCGACTATGTGAGCTGAAAGACTGCTCTTCACTGACCGG
CCGTGTCATAGAGCAGCGCATCCCCTACCGTGGCACCCGCTACCCAGAGGTTAACAGGCGCATTGAGCGG
CTCATCAACAAGCCAGGGCCTGATACCTTCCCTGACTATGGGGATGTGCTTCGGGCTGTAGAGAAGGCAG
CTGCCCGACACAGCCTTGGCCTCCCCCGACAGCAGCTCCAGCTCATGGCTCAGGATGCCTTCCGAGATGT
GGGCATCAGGTTACAGGAGCGACGTCACCTCGATCTCATCTACAACTTTGGCTGCCACCTCACAGATGAC
TATAGGCCAGGCGTTGACCCTGCACTATCAGATCCTGTGTTGGCCCGGCGCCTTCGGGAAAACCGGAGTT
TGGCCATGAGTCGGCTGGATGAGGTCATCTCCAAATACGCAATGTTGCAAGACAAAAGTGAGGAGGGCGA
GAGAAAAAAGAGAAGAGCTCGGCTCCAAGGCACCTCTTCCCACTCTGCAGACACCCCCGAAGCCTCCTTG
GATTCTGGTGAGGGCCCTAGTGGAATGGCATCCCAGGGGTGCCCTTCTGCCTCCAGAGCTGAGACAGATG
ACGAAGACGATGAGGAGAGTGATGAGGAAGAGGAGGAGGAGGAGGAAGAAGAAGAGGAGGAGGCCACAGA
TTCTGAAGAGGAGGAGGATCTGGAACAGATGCAGGAGGGTCAGGAGGATGATGAAGAGGAGGACGAAGAG
GAAGAAGCAGCAGCAGGTAAAGATGGAGACAAGAGCCCCATGTCCTCACTACAGATCTCCAATGAAAAGA
ACCTGGAACCTGGCAAACAGATCAGCAGATCTTCAGGGGAGCAGCAAAACAAAGGACGCATAGTGTCACC
ATCGTTACTGTCAGAAGAACCCCTGGCCCCCTCCAGCATAGATGCTGAAAGCAATGGAGAACAGCCTGAG
GAGCTGACCCTGGAGGAAGAAAGCCCTGTGTCTCAGCTCTTTGAGCTAGAGATTGAAGCTTTGCCCCTGG
ATACCCCTTCCTCTGTGGAGACGGACATTTCCTCTTCCAGGAAGCAATCAGAGGAGCCCTTCACCACTGT
CTTAGAGAATGGAGCAGGCATGGTCTCTTCTACTTCCTTCAATGGAGGCGTCTCTCCTCACAACTGGGGA
GATTCTGGTCCCCCCTGCAAAAAATCTCGGAAGGAGAAGAAGCAAACAGGATCAGGGCCATTAGGAAACA
GCTATGTGGAAAGGCAAAGGTCAGTGCATGAGAAGAATGGGAAAAAGATATGTACCCTGCCCAGCCCACC
TTCCCCCTTGGCTTCCTTGGCCCCAGTTGCTGATTCCTCCACGAGGGTGGACTCTCCCAGCCATGGCCTG
GTGACCAGCTCCCTCTGCATCCCTTCTCCAGCCCGGCTGTCCCAAACCCCCCATTCACAGCCTCCTCGGC
CTGGTACTTGCAAGACAAGTGTGGCCACACAATGCGATCCAGAAGAGATCATCGTGCTTTCAGACTCTGA
TTAGGTCGACCCTGTGGAATGTGTGTCAGTTAGGGTGTGGAAAGTCCCCAGGCTCCCCAGCAGGCAGAAG
TATGCAAAGCATGCATCTCAATTAGTCAGCAACCAGGTGTGGAAAGTCCCCAGGCTCCCCAGCAGGCAGA
AGTATGCAAAGCATGCATCTCAATTAGTCAGCAACCATAGTCCCGCCCCTAACTCCGCCCATCCCGCCCC
TAACTCCGCCCAGTTCCGCCCATTCTCCGCCCCATGGCTGACTAATTTTTTTTATTTATGCAGAGGCCGA
GGCCGCCTCGGCCTCTGAGCTATTCCAGAAGTAGTGAGGAGGCTTTTTTGGAGGCCTAGGCTTTTGCAAA
AAGCTTACCATGACCGAGTACAAGCCCACGGTGCGCCTCGCCACCCGCGACGACGTCCCCAGGGCCGTAC
GCACCCTCGCCGCCGCGTTCGCCGACTACCCCGCCACGCGCCACACCGTCGATCCGGACCGCCACATCGA
GCGGGTCACCGAGCTGCAAGAACTCTTCCTCACGCGCGTCGGGCTCGACATCGGCAAGGTGTGGGTCGCG
GACGACGGCGCCGCGGTGGCGGTCTGGACCACGCCGGAGAGCGTCGAAGCGGGGGCGGTGTTCGCCGAGA
TCGGCCCGCGCATGGCCGAGTTGAGCGGTTCCCGGCTGGCCGCGCAGCAACAGATGGAAGGCCTCCTGGC
GCCGCACCGGCCCAAGGAGCCCGCGTGGTTCCTGGCCACCGTCGGCGTCTCGCCCGACCACCAGGGCAAG
GGTCTGGGCAGCGCCGTCGTGCTCCCCGGAGTGGAGGCGGCCGAGCGCGCCGGGGTGCCCGCCTTCCTGG
AGACCTCCGCGCCCCGCAACCTCCCCTTCTACGAGCGGCTCGGCTTCACCGTCACCGCCGACGTCGAGGT
GCCCGAAGGACCGCGCACCTGGTGCATGACCCGCAAGCCCGGTGCCTGACGCCCGCCCCACGACCCGCAG
CGCCCGACCGAAAGGAGCGCACGACCCCATGCATCGATAAAATAAAAGATTTTATTTAGTCTCCAGAAAA
AGGGGGGAATGAAAGACCCCACCTGTAGGTTTGGCAAGCTAGCTTAAGTAACGCCATTTTGCAAGGCATG
GAAAAATACATAACTGAGAATAGAGAAGTTCAGATCAAGGTCAGGAACAGATGGAACAGCTGAATATGGG
CCAAACAGGATATCTGTGGTAAGCAGTTCCTGCCCCGGCTCAGGGCCAAGAACAGATGGAACAGCTGAAT
ATGGGCCAAACAGGATATCTGTGGTAAGCAGTTCCTGCCCCGGCTCAGGGCCAAGAACAGATGGTCCCCA
GATGCGGTCCAGCCCTCAGCAGTTTCTAGAGAACCATCAGATGTTTCCAGGGTGCCCCAAGGACCTGAAA
TGACCCTGTGCCTTATTTGAACTAACCAATCAGTTCGCTTCTCGCTTCTGTTCGCGCGCTTCTGCTCCCC
GAGCTCAATAAAAGAGCCCACAACCCCTCACTCGGGGCGCCAGTCCTCCGATTGACTGAGTCGCCCGGGT
ACCCGTGTATCCAATAAACCCTCTTGCAGTTGCATCCGACTTGTGGTCTCGCTGTTCCTTGGGAGGGTCT
CCTCTGAGTGATTGACTACCCGTCAGCGGGGGTCTTTCACATGCAGCATGTATCAAAATTAATTTGGTTT
TTTTTCTTAAGTATTTACATTAAATGGCCATAGTTGCATTAATGAATCGGCCAACGCGCGGGGAGAGGCG
GTTTGCGTATTGGGCGCTCTTCCGCTTCCTCGCTCACTGACTCGCTGCGCTCGGTCGTTCGGCTGCGGCG
AGCGGTATCAGCTCACTCAAAGGCGGTAATACGGTTATCCACAGAATCAGGGGATAACGCAGGAAAGAAC
ATGTGAGCAAAAGGCCAGCAAAAGGCCAGGAACCGTAAAAAGGCCGCGTTGCTGGCGTTTTTCCATAGGC
TCCGCCCCCCTGACGAGCATCACAAAAATCGACGCTCAAGTCAGAGGTGGCGAAACCCGACAGGACTATA
AAGATACCAGGCGTTTCCCCCTGGAAGCTCCCTCGTGCGCTCTCCTGTTCCGACCCTGCCGCTTACCGGA
TACCTGTCCGCCTTTCTCCCTTCGGGAAGCGTGGCGCTTTCTCATAGCTCACGCTGTAGGTATCTCAGTT
CGGTGTAGGTCGTTCGCTCCAAGCTGGGCTGTGTGCACGAACCCCCCGTTCAGCCCGACCGCTGCGCCTT
ATCCGGTAACTATCGTCTTGAGTCCAACCCGGTAAGACACGACTTATCGCCACTGGCAGCAGCCACTGGT
AACAGGATTAGCAGAGCGAGGTATGTAGGCGGTGCTACAGAGTTCTTGAAGTGGTGGCCTAACTACGGCT
ACACTAGAAGAACAGTATTTGGTATCTGCGCTCTGCTGAAGCCAGTTACCTTCGGAAAAAGAGTTGGTAG
CTCTTGATCCGGCAAACAAACCACCGCTGGTAGCGGTGGTTTTTTTGTTTGCAAGCAGCAGATTACGCGC
AGAAAAAAAGGATCTCAAGAAGATCCTTTGATCTTTTCTACGGGGTCTGACGCTCAGTGGAACGAAAACT
CACGTTAAGGGATTTTGGTCATGAGATTATCAAAAAGGATCTTCACCTAGATCCTTTTGCGGCCGCAAAT
CAATCTAAAGTATATATGAGTAAACTTGGTCTGACAGTTACCAATGCTTAATCAGTGAGGCACCTATCTC
AGCGATCTGTCTATTTCGTTCATCCATAGTTGCCTGACTCCCCGTCGTGTAGATAACTACGATACGGGAG
GGCTTACCATCTGGCCCCAGTGCTGCAATGATACCGCGAGACCCACGCTCACCGGCTCCAGATTTATCAG
CAATAAACCAGCCAGCCGGAAGGGCCGAGCGCAGAAGTGGTCCTGCAACTTTATCCGCCTCCATCCAGTC
TATTAATTGTTGCCGGGAAGCTAGAGTAAGTAGTTCGCCAGTTAATAGTTTGCGCAACGTTGTTGCCATT
GCTACAGGCATCGTGGTGTCACGCTCGTCGTTTGGTATGGCTTCATTCAGCTCCGGTTCCCAACGATCAA
GGCGAGTTACATGATCCCCCATGTTGTGCAAAAAAGCGGTTAGCTCCTTCGGTCCTCCGATCGTTGTCAG
AAGTAAGTTGGCCGCAGTGTTATCACTCATGGTTATGGCAGCACTGCATAATTCTCTTACTGTCATGCCA
TCCGTAAGATGCTTTTCTGTGACTGGTGAGTACTCAACCAAGTCATTCTGAGAATAGTGTATGCGGCGAC
CGAGTTGCTCTTGCCCGGCGTCAATACGGGATAATACCGCGCCACATAGCAGAACTTTAAAAGTGCTCAT
CATTGGAAAACGTTCTTCGGGGCGAAAACTCTCAAGGATCTTACCGCTGTTGAGATCCAGTTCGATGTAA
CCCACTCGTGCACCCAACTGATCTTCAGCATCTTTTACTTTCACCAGCGTTTCTGGGTGAGCAAAAACAG
GAAGGCAAAATGCCGCAAAAAAGGGAATAAGGGCGACACGGAAATGTTGAATACTCATACTCTTCCTTTT
TCAATATTATTGAAGCATTTATCAGGGTTATTGTCTCATGAGCGGATACATATTTGAATGTATTTAGAAA
AATAAACAAATAGGGGTTCCGCGCACATTTCCCCGAAAAGTGCCACCTGCAGC
