>Addgene plasmid #124898 | pBabe-Flag-Daxx-Puro | depositor partial sequence | sequence record 238652 | Daxx insert
CCTCGTTCGACCCCGCCTCGATCCTCCCTTTTATCCAGCCCTCACTCCTTCTCTAGGCGCCGGCCGGATC
CCAGTGTGGTGGTACGTAGGAATTCGCCGCCATGGACTACAAGGACGACGATGACAAGGGATCCGCCACC
GCTAACAGCATCATCGTGCTGGATGATGATGACGAAGATGAAGCAGCTGCTCAGCCAGGGCCCTCCCACC
CACTCCCCAATGCGGCCTCACCTGGGGCAGAAGCCCCTAGCTCCTCTGAGCCTCATGGGGCCAGAGGAAG
CAGTAGTTCGGGCGGCAAGAAATGCTACAAGCTGGAGAATGAGAAGCTGTTCGAAGAGTTCCTTGAACTT
TGTAAGATGCAGACAGCAGACCACCCTGAGGTGGTCCCATTCCTCTATAACCGGCAGCAACGTGCCCACT
CTCTGTTTTTGGCCTCGGCGGAGTTCTGCAACATCCTCTCTAGGGTCCTGTCTCGGGCCCGGAGCCGGCC
AGCCAAGCTCTATGTCTACATCAATGAGCTCTGCACTGTTCTCAAGGCCCACTCAGCCAAAAAGAAGCTG
AACTTGGCCCCTGCCGCCACCACCTCCAATGAGCCCTCTGGGAATAACCCTCCCACACACCTCTCCTTGG
ACCCCACAAATGCTGAAAACACTGCCTCTCAGTCTCCAAGGACCCGTGGTTCCCGGCGGCAGATCCAGCG
TTTGGAGCAGCTGCTGGCGCTCTATGTGGCAGAGATCCGGCGGCTGCAGGAAAAGGAGTTGGATCTCTCA
GAATTGGATGACCCAGACTCCGCATACCTGCAGGAGGCACGGTTGAAGCGTAAGCTGATCCGCCTCTTTG
GGCGACTATGTGAGCTGAAAGACTGCTCTTCACTGACCGGCCGTGTCATAGAGCAGCGCATCCCCTACCG
TGGCACCCGCTACCCAGAGGTTAACAGGCGCATTGAGCGGCTCATCAACAAGCCAGGGCCTGATACCTTC
CCTGACTATGGGGATGTGCTTCGGGCTGTAGAGAAGGCAGCTGCCCGACACAGCCTTGGCCTCCCCCGAC
AGCAGCTCCAGCTCATGGCTCAGGATGCCTTCCGAGATGTGGGCATCAGGTTACAGGAGCGACGTCACCT
CGATCTCATCTACAACTTTGGCTGCCACCTCACAGATGACTATAGGCCAGGCGTTGACCCTGCACTATCA
GATCCTGTGTTGGCCCGGCGCCTTCGGGAAAACCGGAGTTTGGCCATGAGTCGGCTGGATGAGGTCATCT
CCAAATACGCAATGTTGCAAGACAAAAGTGAGGAGGGCGAGAGAAAAAAGAGAAGAGCTCGGCTCCAAGG
CACCTCTTCCCACTCTGCAGACACCCCCGAAGCCTCCTTGGATTCTGGTGAGGGCCCTAGTGGAATGGCA
TCCCAGGGGTGCCCTTCTGCCTCCAGAGCTGAGACAGATGACGAAGACGATGAGGAGAGTGATGAGGAAG
AGGAGGAGGAGGAGGAAGAAGAAGAGGAGGAGGCCACAGATTCTGAAGAGGAGGAGGATCTGGAACAGAT
GCAGGAGGGTCAGGAGGATGATGAAGAGGAGGACGAAGAGGAAGAAGCAGCAGCAGGTAAAGATGGAGAC
AAGAGCCCCATGTCCTCACTACAGATCTCCAATGAAAAGAACCTGGAACCTGGCAAACAGATCAGCAGAT
CTTCAGGGGAGCAGCAAAACAAAGGACGCATAGTGTCACCATCGTTACTGTCAGAAGAACCCCTGGCCCC
CTCCAGCATAGATGCTGAAAGCAATGGAGAACAGCCTGAGGAGCTGACCCTGGAGGAAGAAAGCCCTGTG
TCTCAGCTCTTTGAGCTAGAGATTGAAGCTTTGCCCCTGGATACCCCTTCCTCTGTGGAGACGGACATTT
CCTCTTCCAGGAAGCAATCAGAGGAGCCCTTCACCACTGTCTTAGAGAATGGAGCAGGCATGGTCTCTTC
TACTTCCTTCAATGGAGGCGTCTCTCCTCACAACTGGGGAGATTCTGGTCCCCCCTGCAAAAAATCTCGG
AAGGAGAAGAAGCAAACAGGATCAGGGCCATTAGGAAACAGCTATGTGGAAAGGCAAAGGTCAGTGCATG
AGAAGAATGGGAAAAAGATATGTACCCTGCCCAGCCCACCTTCCCCCTTGGCTTCCTTGGCCCCAGTTGC
TGATTCCTCCACGAGGGTGGACTCTCCCAGCCATGGCCTGGTGACCAGCTCCCTCTGCATCCCTTCTCCA
GCCCGGCTGTCCCAAACCCCCCATTCACAGCCTCCTCGGCCTGGTACTTGCAAGACAAGTGTGGCCACAC
AATGCGATCCAGAAGAGATCATCGTGCTTTCAGACTCTGATTAGGTCG
